Addgene plasmid #100762: DsRed-Nix-S212A
Purpose: Mammalian expression of Fluorescent Nix S212A
Depositing lab: Joseph Gordon. Depositing organization: University of Manitoba.
Backbone
  Vector backbone: pcDNA3.1(+)
  Backbone size w/o insert (bp): 6078
  Vector type: Mammalian Expression
Growth in bacteria
  Bacterial resistance: Ampicillin, 100 μg/mL
  Growth temperature: 37°C
  Growth strain: DH5alpha
  Copy number: High Copy
Gene/Insert
  Gene/Insert name: BCL2 interacting protein 3 like
  Species: H. sapiens (human)
  Insert size (bp): 660
  Mutation: S212A
  Entrez Gene: BNIP3L (a.k.a. BNIP3a, NIP3L, NIX)
  Promoter: CMV
  Tag / fusion protein: DsRed (N terminal on insert)
  Cloning method: Restriction Enzyme; 5′ cloning site EcoRI (not destroyed); 3′ cloning site XhoI (not destroyed)
  Sequencing primers: 5′ T7; 3′ Sp6
Terms and licenses: Academic/Nonprofit Terms; Industry Terms: Not Available to Industry
How to cite: DsRed-Nix-S212A was a gift from Joseph Gordon (Addgene plasmid # 100762 ; http://n2t.net/addgene:100762 ; RRID:Addgene_100762)
