[The description below was written by a language model from this plasmid's Addgene catalogue record and pLannotate feature annotations shown in this document.]
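Description:
DsRed-Nix-S212A is a mammalian expression plasmid built on the pcDNA3.1(+) backbone that produces human NIX (BNIP3L, BCL2 interacting protein 3 like) as a red fluorescent fusion protein. The sequenced construct is about 6.7 kb. In bacteria it replicates from a high-copy ColE1/pUC-type origin and is selected with ampicillin through the β-lactamase gene. An f1 origin is also present, which can support single-stranded DNA production. For mammalian cells, the backbone carries a neomycin phosphotransferase gene driven by the SV40 early promoter and terminated by an SV40 polyadenylation signal. This cassette would allow G418 selection of stable transfectants.

The expression cassette uses the human cytomegalovirus immediate early enhancer and promoter to drive a DsRed2 coding sequence placed directly upstream of the roughly 660 bp BNIP3L open reading frame, so the fluorescent protein sits at the N terminus of NIX. The bovine growth hormone polyadenylation signal ends the transcript. The insert was cloned between EcoRI and XhoI sites, both retained, and T7 and SP6 promoters flank the cassette, serving as sequencing primer sites. NIX carries a serine-to-alanine substitution at position 212, a change that removes a potential phosphorylation site. The record does not say which kinase or pathway is being tested.

BNIP3L is annotated as a pro-apoptotic protein that interacts with BCL-2 family members and takes part in mitochondrial quality control. The stated purpose is mammalian expression of fluorescent NIX S212A, which suits imaging the mutant's localisation and comparing its behaviour with wild-type NIX in transfected cells. A few short annotated fragments (HIV-1 LTR, ble, lacI, bom) are probably backbone remnants or software matches rather than functional elements.
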