Features (pLannotate 1.2.2; 22 found; start..end, strand, type, name):
     23..402     +  enhancer       CMV enhancer: human cytomegalovirus immediate early enhancer
    403..606     +  promoter       CMV promoter: human cytomegalovirus (CMV) immediate early promoter
    602..635     +  LTR            5' LTR (truncated) (fragment): truncated 5' long terminal repeat (LTR) from HIV-1
    651..669     +  promoter       T7 promoter: promoter for bacteriophage T7 RNA polymerase
    689..1363    +  CDS            DsRed2: DsRed2 is a basic (constitutively fluorescent) red fluorescent protein published in 2006, derived from Discosoma sp..
   1370..2026    +  CDS            BNIP3L: BNI3L_HUMAN - Also known as BNIP3A, BNIP3H, NIX. Experimental evidence at protein level: Swiss-Prot protein existence level 1. Induces apoptosis. Interacts with viral and cellular anti- apoptosis proteins. Can overcome the suppressors BCL-2 and BCL-XL, although high levels of BCL-XL expression will inhibit apoptosis. Inhibits apoptosis induced by BNIP3. Involved in mitochondrial quality control via its interaction with SPATA18/MIEAP: in response to mitochondrial damage, participates in mitochondrial protein catabolic process (also named MALM) leading to the degradation of damaged proteins insi
   2057..2075    -  promoter       SP6 promoter: promoter for bacteriophage SP6 RNA polymerase
   2101..2325    +  polyA_signal   bGH poly(A) signal: bovine growth hormone polyadenylation signal
   2329..2350    +  promoter       SV40 promoter (fragment): SV40 enhancer and early promoter
   2371..2799    +  rep_origin     f1 ori (sequence partly withheld): f1 bacteriophage origin of replication; arrow indicates direction of (+) strand synthesis
   2813..3142    +  promoter       SV40 promoter: SV40 enhancer and early promoter
   3209..4000    +  CDS            neo: KKA2_KLEPN - Also known as kan, nptII. Experimental evidence at protein level: Swiss-Prot protein existence level 1. Resistance to kanamycin, neomycin, paromomycin, ribostamycin, butirosin and gentamicin B. From Klebsiella pneumoniae.
   4024..4182    +  CDS            ble (fragment): BLE_KLEPN - Experimental evidence at protein level: Swiss-Prot protein existence level 1. Binding protein with a strong affinity to the bleomycin family of antibiotics. Binds to CL990; an antimitotic-antibiotic compound. From Klebsiella pneumoniae.
   4177..4298    +  polyA_signal   SV40 poly(A) signal: SV40 polyadenylation signal
   4371..4387    -  protein_bind   lac operator: The lac repressor binds to the lac operator to inhibit transcription in E. coli. This inhibition can be relieved by adding lactose or isopropyl-β-D-thiogalactopyranoside (IPTG). lac repressor encoded by lacI
   4395..4425    -  promoter       lac promoter: promoter for the E. coli lac operon
   4440..4461    -  protein_bind   CAP binding site: CAP binding activates transcription in the presence of cAMP. E. coli catabolite activator protein
   4474..4566    -  CDS            lacI (fragment): lac repressor; lacI; The lac repressor binds to the lac operator to inhibit transcription in E. coli. This inhibition can be relieved by adding lactose or isopropyl-β-D-thiogalactopyranoside (IPTG).
   4749..5337    -  rep_origin     ori: high-copy-number ColE1/pMB1/pBR322/pUC origin of replication
   5508..6368    -  CDS            AmpR: β-lactamase; bla; confers resistance to ampicillin, carbenicillin, and related antibiotics
   6369..6473    -  promoter       AmpR promoter: bla
   6532..6584    -  misc_feature   bom (fragment): basis of mobility region from pBR322
>Addgene plasmid #100762 | DsRed-Nix-S212A | addgene full sequence | sequence record 193062 | Addgene NGS Result
GTACGGGCCAGATATACGCGTTGACATTGATTATTGACTAGTTATTAATAGTAATCAATTACGGGGTCAT
TAGTTCATAGCCCATATATGGAGTTCCGCGTTACATAACTTACGGTAAATGGCCCGCCTGGCTGACCGCC
CAACGACCCCCGCCCATTGACGTCAATAATGACGTATGTTCCCATAGTAACGCCAATAGGGACTTTCCAT
TGACGTCAATGGGTGGAGTATTTACGGTAAACTGCCCACTTGGCAGTACATCAAGTGTATCATATGCCAA
GTACGCCCCCTATTGACGTCAATGACGGTAAATGGCCCGCCTGGCATTATGCCCAGTACATGACCTTATG
GGACTTTCCTACTTGGCAGTACATCTACGTATTAGTCATCGCTATTACCATGGTGATGCGGTTTTGGCAG
TACATCAATGGGCGTGGATAGCGGTTTGACTCACGGGGATTTCCAAGTCTCCACCCCATTGACGTCAATG
GGAGTTTGTTTTGGCACCAAAATCAACGGGACTTTCCAAAATGTCGTAACAACTCCGCCCCATTGACGCA
AATGGGCGGTAGGCGTGTACGGTGGGAGGTCTATATAAGCAGAGCTCTCTGGCTAACTAGAGAACCCACT
GCTTACTGGCTTATCGAAATTAATACGACTCACTATAGGGAGACCCAAGCTTGGTACCATGGCCTCCTCC
GAGAACGTCATCACCGAGTTCATGCGCTTCAAGGTGCGCATGGAGGGCACCGTGAACGGCCACGAGTTCG
AGATCGAGGGCGAGGGCGAGGGCCGCCCCTACGAGGGCCACAACACCGTGAAGCTGAAGGTGACCAAGGG
CGGCCCCCTGCCCTTCGCCTGGGACATCCTGTCCCCCCAGTTCCAGTACGGCTCCAAGGTGTACGTGAAG
CACCCCGCCGACATCCCCGACTACAAGAAGCTGTCCTTCCCCGAGGGCTTCAAGTGGGAGCGCGTGATGA
ACTTCGAGGACGGCGGCGTGGCGACCGTGACCCAGGACTCCTCCCTGCAGGACGGCTGCTTCATCTACAA
GGTGAAGTTCATCGGCGTGAACTTCCCCTCCGACGGCCCCGTGATGCAGAAGAAGACCATGGGCTGGGAG
GCCTCCACCGAGCGCCTGTACCCCCGCGACGGCGTGCTGAAGGGCGAGACCCACAAGGCCCTGAAGCTGA
AGGACGGCGGCCACTACCTGGTGGAGTTCAAGTCCATCTACATGGCCAAGAAGCCCGTGCAGCTGCCCGG
CTACTACTACGTGGACGCCAAGCTGGACATCACCTCCCACAACGAGGACTACACCATCGTGGAGCAGTAC
GAGCGCACCGAGGGCCGCCACCACCTGTTCCTGGAATTCATGTCGTCCCACCTAGTCGAGCCGCCGCCGC
CCCTGCACAACAACAACAACAACTGCGAGGAAAATGAGCAGTCTCTGCCCCCGCCGGCCGGCCTCAACAG
TTCCTGGGTGGAGCTACCCATGAACAGCAGCAATGGCAATGATAATGGCAATGGGAAAAATGGGGGGCTG
GAACACGTACCATCCTCATCCTCCATCCACAATGGAGACATGGAGAAGATTCTTTTGGATGCACAACATG
AATCAGGACAGAGTAGTTCCAGAGGCAGTTCTCACTGTGACAGCCCTTCGCCACAAGAAGATGGGCAGAT
CATGTTTGATGTGGAAATGCACACCAGCAGGGACCATAGCTCTCAGTCAGAAGAAGAAGTTGTAGAAGGA
GAGAAGGAAGTCGAGGCTTTGAAGAAAAGTGCGGACTGGGTATCAGACTGGTCCAGTAGACCCGAAAACA
TTCCACCCAAGGAGTTCCACTTCAGACACCCTAAACGTTCTGTGTCTTTAAGCATGAGGAAAAGTGGAGC
CATGAAGAAAGGGGGTATTTTCTCCGCAGAATTTCTGAAGGTGTTCATTCCATCTCTCTTCCTTTCTCAT
GTTTTGGCTTTGGGGCTAGGCATCTATATTGGAAAGCGACTGGCCACACCCTCTGCCAGCACCTACTGAC
TCGAGCATGCATCTAGAGGGCCCTATTCTATAGTGTCACCTAAATGCTAGAGCTCGCTGATCAGCCTCGA
CTGTGCCTTCTAGTTGCCAGCCATCTGTTGTTTGCCCCTCCCCCGTGCCTTCCTTGACCCTGGAAGGTGC
CACTCCCACTGTCCTTTCCTAATAAAATGAGGAAATTGCATCGCATTGTCTGAGTAGGTGTCATTCTATT
CTGGGGGGTGGGGTGGGGCAGGACAGCAAGGGGGAGGATTGGGAAGACAATAGCAGGCATGCTGGGGATG
CGGTGGGCTCTATGGCTTCTGAGGCGGAAAGAACCAGCTGGGGCTCTAGGGGGTATCCCC
[124 nt withheld, positions 2371-2494]
C
[91 nt withheld, positions 2496-2586]
A
[49 nt withheld, positions 2588-2636]
CCTTTGACGTTGGAGTCCACGTTCTTT
[37 nt withheld, positions 2664-2700]
ACCCTATCTCGGTCTATTCTTTTGATTTATAAGGGATTTTGCCGATTTCGGCCTATTGGTTAAAAAATGA
GCTGATTTAACAAAAATTTAACGCGAATTAATTCTGTGGAATGTGTGTCAGTTAGGGTGTGGAAAGTCCC
CAGGCTCCCCAGCAGGCAGAAGTATGCAAAGCATGCATCTCAATTAGTCAGCAACCAGGTGTGGAAAGTC
CCCAGGCTCCCCAGCAGGCAGAAGTATGCAAAGCATGCATCTCAATTAGTCAGCAACCATAGTCCCGCCC
CTAACTCCGCCCATCCCGCCCCTAACTCCGCCCAGTTCCGCCCATTCTCCGCCCCATGGCTGACTAATTT
TTTTTATTTATGCAGAGGCCGAGGCCGCCTCTGCCTCTGAGCTATTCCAGAAGTAGTGAGGAGGCTTTTT
TGGAGGCCTAGGCTTTTGCAAAAAGCTCCCGGGAGCTTGTATATCCATTTTCGGATCTGATCAAGAGACA
GGATGAGGATCGTTTCGCATGATTGAACAAGATGGATTGCACGCAGGTTCTCCGGCCGCTTGGGTGGAGA
GGCTATTCGGCTATGACTGGGCACAACAGACAATCGGCTGCTCTGATGCCGCCGTGTTCCGGCTGTCAGC
GCAGGGGCGCCCGGTTCTTTTTGTCAAGACCGACCTGTCCGGTGCCCTGAATGAACTGCAGGACGAGGCA
GCGCGGCTATCGTGGCTGGCCACGACGGGCGTTCCTTGCGCAGCTGTGCTCGACGTTGTCACTGAAGCGG
GAAGGGACTGGCTGCTATTGGGCGAAGTGCCGGGGCAGGATCTCCTGTCATCTCACCTTGCTCCTGCCGA
GAAAGTATCCATCATGGCTGATGCAATGCGGCGGCTGCATACGCTTGATCCGGCTACCTGCCCATTCGAC
CACCAAGCGAAACATCGCATCGAGCGAGCACGTACTCGGATGGAAGCCGGTCTTGTCGATCAGGATGATC
TGGACGAAGAGCATCAGGGGCTCGCGCCAGCCGAACTGTTCGCCAGGCTCAAGGCGCGCATGCCCGACGG
CGAGGATCTCGTCGTGACCCATGGCGATGCCTGCTTGCCGAATATCATGGTGGAAAATGGCCGCTTTTCT
GGATTCATCGACTGTGGCCGGCTGGGTGTGGCGGACCGCTATCAGGACATAGCGTTGGCTACCCGTGATA
TTGCTGAAGAGCTTGGCGGCGAATGGGCTGACCGCTTCCTCGTGCTTTACGGTATCGCCGCTCCCGATTC
GCAGCGCATCGCCTTCTATCGCCTTCTTGACGAGTTCTTCTGAGCGGGACTCTGGGGTTCGAAATGACCG
ACCAAGCGACGCCCAACCTGCCATCACGAGATTTCGATTCCACCGCCGCCTTCTATGAAAGGTTGGGCTT
CGGAATCGTTTTCCGGGACGCCGGCTGGATGATCCTCCAGCGCGGGGATCTCATGCTGGAGTTCTTCGCC
CACCCCAACTTGTTTATTGCAGCTTATAATGGTTACAAATAAAGCAATAGCATCACAAATTTCACAAATA
AAGCATTTTTTTCACTGCATTCTAGTTGTGGTTTGTCCAAACTCATCAATGTATCTTATCATGTCTGTAT
ACCGTCGACCTCTAGCTAGAGCTTGGCGTAATCATGGTCATAGCTGTTTCCTGTGTGAAATTGTTATCCG
CTCACAATTCCACACAACATACGAGCCGGAAGCATAAAGTGTAAAGCCTGGGGTGCCTAATGAGTGAGCT
AACTCACATTAATTGCGTTGCGCTCACTGCCCGCTTTCCAGTCGGGAAACCTGTCGTGCCAGCTGCATTA
ATGAATCGGCCAACGCGCGGGGAGAGGCGGTTTGCGTATTGGGCGCTCTTCCGCTTCCTCGCTCACTGAC
TCGCTGCGCTCGGTCGTTCGGCTGCGGCGAGCGGTATCAGCTCACTCAAAGGCGGTAATACGGTTATCCA
CAGAATCAGGGGATAACGCAGGAAAGAACATGTGAGCAAAAGGCCAGCAAAAGGCCAGGAACCGTAAAAA
GGCCGCGTTGCTGGCGTTTTTCCATAGGCTCCGCCCCCCTGACGAGCATCACAAAAATCGACGCTCAAGT
CAGAGGTGGCGAAACCCGACAGGACTATAAAGATACCAGGCGTTTCCCCCTGGAAGCTCCCTCGTGCGCT
CTCCTGTTCCGACCCTGCCGCTTACCGGATACCTGTCCGCCTTTCTCCCTTCGGGAAGCGTGGCGCTTTC
TCATAGCTCACGCTGTAGGTATCTCAGTTCGGTGTAGGTCGTTCGCTCCAAGCTGGGCTGTGTGCACGAA
CCCCCCGTTCAGCCCGACCGCTGCGCCTTATCCGGTAACTATCGTCTTGAGTCCAACCCGGTAAGACACG
ACTTATCGCCACTGGCAGCAGCCACTGGTAACAGGATTAGCAGAGCGAGGTATGTAGGCGGTGCTACAGA
GTTCTTGAAGTGGTGGCCTAACTACGGCTACACTAGAAGAACAGTATTTGGTATCTGCGCTCTGCTGAAG
CCAGTTACCTTCGGAAAAAGAGTTGGTAGCTCTTGATCCGGCAAACAAACCACCGCTGGTAGCGGTGGTT
TTTTTGTTTGCAAGCAGCAGATTACGCGCAGAAAAAAAGGATCTCAAGAAGATCCTTTGATCTTTTCTAC
GGGGTCTGACGCTCAGTGGAACGAAAACTCACGTTAAGGGATTTTGGTCATGAGATTATCAAAAAGGATC
TTCACCTAGATCCTTTTAAATTAAAAATGAAGTTTTAAATCAATCTAAAGTATATATGAGTAAACTTGGT
CTGACAGTTACCAATGCTTAATCAGTGAGGCACCTATCTCAGCGATCTGTCTATTTCGTTCATCCATAGT
TGCCTGACTCCCCGTCGTGTAGATAACTACGATACGGGAGGGCTTACCATCTGGCCCCAGTGCTGCAATG
ATACCGCGAGACCCACGCTCACCGGCTCCAGATTTATCAGCAATAAACCAGCCAGCCGGAAGGGCCGAGC
GCAGAAGTGGTCCTGCAACTTTATCCGCCTCCATCCAGTCTATTAATTGTTGCCGGGAAGCTAGAGTAAG
TAGTTCGCCAGTTAATAGTTTGCGCAACGTTGTTGCCATTGCTACAGGCATCGTGGTGTCACGCTCGTCG
TTTGGTATGGCTTCATTCAGCTCCGGTTCCCAACGATCAAGGCGAGTTACATGATCCCCCATGTTGTGCA
AAAAAGCGGTTAGCTCCTTCGGTCCTCCGATCGTTGTCAGAAGTAAGTTGGCCGCAGTGTTATCACTCAT
GGTTATGGCAGCACTGCATAATTCTCTTACTGTCATGCCATCCGTAAGATGCTTTTCTGTGACTGGTGAG
TACTCAACCAAGTCATTCTGAGAATAGTGTATGCGGCGACCGAGTTGCTCTTGCCCGGCGTCAATACGGG
ATAATACCGCGCCACATAGCAGAACTTTAAAAGTGCTCATCATTGGAAAACGTTCTTCGGGGCGAAAACT
CTCAAGGATCTTACCGCTGTTGAGATCCAGTTCGATGTAACCCACTCGTGCACCCAACTGATCTTCAGCA
TCTTTTACTTTCACCAGCGTTTCTGGGTGAGCAAAAACAGGAAGGCAAAATGCCGCAAAAAAGGGAATAA
GGGCGACACGGAAATGTTGAATACTCATACTCTTCCTTTTTCAATATTATTGAAGCATTTATCAGGGTTA
TTGTCTCATGAGCGGATACATATTTGAATGTATTTAGAAAAATAAACAAATAGGGGTTCCGCGCACATTT
CCCCGAAAAGTGCCACCTGACGTCGACGGATCGGGAGATCTCCCGATCCCCTATGGTGCACTCTCAGTAC
AATCTGCTCTGATGCCGCATAGTTAAGCCAGTATCTGCTCCCTGCTTGTGTGTTGGAGGTCGCTGAGTAG
TGCGCGAGCAAAATTTAAGCTACAACAAGGCAAGGCTTGACCGACAATTGCATGAAGAATCTGCTTAGGG
TTAGGCGTTTTGCGCTGCTTCGCGAT
