>Addgene plasmid #100762 | DsRed-Nix-S212A | depositor partial sequence | sequence record 197623 | Human Nix with S212A
ATGTCGTCCCACCTAGTCGAGCCGCCGCCGCCCCTGCACAACAACAACAACAACTGCGAGGAAAATGAGC
AGTCTCTGCCCCCGCCGGCCGGCCTCAACAGTTCCTGGGTGGAGCTACCCATGAACAGCAGCAATGGCAA
TGATAATGGCAATGGGAAAAATGGGGGGCTGGAACACGTACCATCCTCATCCTCCATCCACAATGGAGAC
ATGGAGAAGATTCTTTTGGATGCACAACATGAATCAGGACAGAGTAGTTCCAGAGGCAGTTCTCACTGTG
ACAGCCCTTCGCCACAAGAAGATGGGCAGATCATGTTTGATGTGGAAATGCACACCAGCAGGGACCATAG
CTCTCAGTCAGAAGAAGAAGTTGTAGAAGGAGAGAAGGAAGTCGAGGCTTTGAAGAAAAGTGCGGACTGG
GTATCAGACTGGTCCAGTAGACCCGAAAACATTCCACCCAAGGAGTTCCACTTCAGACACCCTAAACGTT
CTGTGTCTTTAAGCATGAGGAAAAGTGGAGCCATGAAGAAAGGGGGTATTTTCTCCGCAGAATTTCTGAA
GGTGTTCATTCCATCTCTCTTCCTTTCTCATGTTTTGGCTTTGGGGCTAGGCATCTATATTGGAAAGCGA
CTGGCCACACCCTCTGCCAGCACCTACTGA
